>Addgene plasmid #64330 | gRNA-ura-HYB | addgene full sequence | sequence record 494489 | Addgene NGS Result
CAGCGACATGGGGCCCAGAATACCCTCCTTGACAGTCTTGACGTGCGCAGCTCAGGGGCATGATGTGACT
GTCGCCCGTACATTTAGCCCATACATCCCCATGTATAATCATTTGCATCCATACATTTTGATGGCCGCAC
GGCGCGAAGCAAAAATTACGGCTCCTCGCTGCGGACCTGCGAGCAGGGAAACGCTCCCCTCACAGACGCG
TTGAATTGTCCCCACGCCGCGCCCCTGTAGAGAAATATAAAAGGTTAGGATTTGCCACTGAGGTTCTTCT
TTCATATACTTCCTTTTAAAATCTTGCTAGGATACAGTTCTCACATCACATCCGAACATAAACAACCATG
GGTAAAAAGCCTGAACTCACCGCGACGTCTGTCGAGAAGTTTCTGATCGAAAAGTTCGACAGCGTCTCCG
ACCTGATGCAGCTCTCGGAGGGCGAAGAATCTCGTGCTTTCAGCTTCGATGTAGGAGGGCGTGGATATGT
CCTGCGGGTAAATAGCTGCGCCGATGGTTTCTACAAAGATCGTTATGTTTATCGGCACTTTGCATCGGCC
GCGCTCCCGATTCCGGAAGTGCTTGACATTGGGGAATTCAGCGAGAGCCTGACCTATTGCATCTCCCGCC
GTGCACAGGGTGTCACGTTGCAAGACCTGCCTGAAACCGAACTGCCCGCTGTTCTGCAGCCGGTCGCGGA
GGCCATGGATGCGATCGCTGCGGCCGATCTTAGCCAGACGAGCGGGTTCGGCCCATTCGGACCGCAAGGA
ATCGGTCAATACACTACATGGCGTGATTTCATATGCGCGATTGCTGATCCCCATGTGTATCACTGGCAAA
CTGTGATGGACGACACCGTCAGTGCGTCCGTCGCGCAGGCTCTCGATGAGCTGATGCTTTGGGCCGAGGA
CTGCCCCGAAGTCCGGCACCTCGTGCACGCGGATTTCGGCTCCAACAATGTCCTGACGGACAATGGCCGC
ATAACAGCGGTCATTGACTGGAGCGAGGCGATGTTCGGGGATTCCCAATACGAGGTCGCCAACATCTTCT
TCTGGAGGCCGTGGTTGGCTTGTATGGAGCAGCAGACGCGCTACTTCGAGCGGAGGCATCCGGAGCTTGC
AGGATCGCCGCGGCTCCGGGCGTATATGCTCCGCATTGGTCTTGACCAACTCTATCAGAGCTTGGTTGAC
GGCAATTTCGATGATGCAGCTTGGGCGCAGGGTCGATGCGACGCAATCGTCCGATCCGGAGCCGGGACTG
TCGGGCGTACACAAATCGCCCGCAGAAGCGCGGCCGTCTGGACCGATGGCTGTGTAGAAGTACTCGCCGA
TAGTGGAAACCGACGCCCCAGCACTCGTCCGAGGGCAAAGGAATAATCTCGAGTCATGTAATTAGTTATG
TCACGCTTACATTCACGCCCTCCCCCCACATCCGCTCTAACCGAAAAGGAAGGAGTTAGACAACCTGAAG
TCTAGGTCCCTATTTATTTTTTTATAGTTATGTTAGTATTAAGAACGTTATTTATATTTCAAATTTTTCT
TTTTTTTCTGTACAGACGCGTGTACGCATGTAACATTATACTGAAAACCTTGCTTGAGAAGGTTTTGGGA
CGGCGGTGTGAAATACCGCACAGATGCGTAAGGAGAAAATACCGCATCAGGAAATTGTAAGCGTTAATAT
TTTGTTAAAATTCGCGTTAAATTTTTGTTAAATCAGCTCATTTTTTAACCAATAGGCCGAAATCGGCAAA
ATCCCTTATAAATCAAAAGAATAGACCGAGATAGGGT
[37 nt withheld, positions 1788-1824]
AAAGAACGTGGACTCCAACGTCAAAGG
[49 nt withheld, positions 1852-1900]
T
[91 nt withheld, positions 1902-1992]
G
[124 nt withheld, positions 1994-2117]
CCATTCGCCATTCAGGCTGCGCAACTGTTGGGAAGGGCGATCGGTGCGGGCCTCTTCGCTATTACGCCAG
CTGGCGAAAGGGGGATGTGCTGCAAGGCGATTAAGTTGGGTAACGCCAGGGTTTTCCCAGTCACGACGTT
GTAAAACGACGGCCAGTGAGCGCGCGTAATACGACTCACTATAGGGCGAATTGGGTACCAGACATAAAAA
ACAAAAAAAGCACCACCGACTCGGTGCCACTTTTTCAAGTTGATAACGGACTAGCCTTATTTTAACTTGC
TATTTCTAGCTCTAAAACCCAAGTACAATTTTTTACTCGATCATTTATCTTTCACTGCGGAGAAGTTTCG
AACGCCGAAACATGCGCACCAACTTTCACTTCTACAGCGTTTGACCAAAATCTTTTGAACAGAACATTGT
AGGGTGTGAAAAAATGCGCACCTTTACCGCTAGCCCAAGAGGGCACTACAAAATCTAGAGTTGTACTTCA
AACGTACATGTAATCACCTTGTATATACTCGAAAGAAAACATCAAGTTTCTGTATAAATATGAGTGAAAG
CATAATCATACATTATCTTTTCAAAGAGAGCTCCAGCTTTTGTTCCCTTTAGTGAGGGTTAATTGCGCGC
TTGGCGTAATCATGGTCATAGCTGTTTCCTGTGTGAAATTGTTATCCGCTCACAATTCCACACAACATAC
GAGCCGGAAGCATAAAGTGTAAAGCCTGGGGTGCCTAATGAGTGAGCTAACTCACATTAATTGCGTTGCG
CTCACTGCCCGCTTTCCAGTCGGGAAACCTGTCGTGCCAGCTGCATTAATGAATCGGCCAACGCGCGGGG
AGAGGCGGTTTGCGTATTGGGCGCTCTTCCGCTTCCTCGCTCACTGACTCGCTGCGCTCGGTCGTTCGGC
TGCGGCGAGCGGTATCAGCTCACTCAAAGGCGGTAATACGGTTATCCACAGAATCAGGGGATAACGCAGG
AAAGAACATGTGAGCAAAAGGCCAGCAAAAGGCCAGGAACCGTAAAAAGGCCGCGTTGCTGGCGTTTTTC
CATAGGCTCCGCCCCCCTGACGAGCATCACAAAAATCGACGCTCAAGTCAGAGGTGGCGAAACCCGACAG
GACTATAAAGATACCAGGCGTTTCCCCCTGGAAGCTCCCTCGTGCGCTCTCCTGTTCCGACCCTGCCGCT
TACCGGATACCTGTCCGCCTTTCTCCCTTCGGGAAGCGTGGCGCTTTCTCATAGCTCACGCTGTAGGTAT
CTCAGTTCGGTGTAGGTCGTTCGCTCCAAGCTGGGCTGTGTGCACGAACCCCCCGTTCAGCCCGACCGCT
GCGCCTTATCCGGTAACTATCGTCTTGAGTCCAACCCGGTAAGACACGACTTATCGCCACTGGCAGCAGC
CACTGGTAACAGGATTAGCAGAGCGAGGTATGTAGGCGGTGCTACAGAGTTCTTGAAGTGGTGGCCTAAC
TACGGCTACACTAGAAGAACAGTATTTGGTATCTGCGCTCTGCTGAAGCCAGTTACCTTCGGAAAAAGAG
TTGGTAGCTCTTGATCCGGCAAACAAACCACCGCTGGTAGCGGTGGTTTTTTTGTTTGCAAGCAGCAGAT
TACGCGCAGAAAAAAAGGATCTCAAGAAGATCCTTTGATCTTTTCTACGGGGTCTGACGCTCAGTGGAAC
GAAAACTCACGTTAAGGGATTTTGGTCATGAGATTATCAAAAAGGATCTTCACCTAGATCCTTTTAAATT
AAAAATGAAGTTTTAAATCAATCTAAAGTATATATGAGTAAACTTGGTCTGACAGTTACCAATGCTTAAT
CAGTGAGGCACCTATCTCAGCGATCTGTCTATTTCGTTCATCCATAGTTGCCTGACTCCCCGTCGTGTAG
ATAACTACGATACGGGAGGGCTTACCATCTGGCCCCAGTGCTGCAATGATACCGCGAGACCCACGCTCAC
CGGCTCCAGATTTATCAGCAATAAACCAGCCAGCCGGAAGGGCCGAGCGCAGAAGTGGTCCTGCAACTTT
ATCCGCCTCCATCCAGTCTATTAATTGTTGCCGGGAAGCTAGAGTAAGTAGTTCGCCAGTTAATAGTTTG
CGCAACGTTGTTGCCATTGCTACAGGCATCGTGGTGTCACGCTCGTCGTTTGGTATGGCTTCATTCAGCT
CCGGTTCCCAACGATCAAGGCGAGTTACATGATCCCCCATGTTGTGCAAAAAAGCGGTTAGCTCCTTCGG
TCCTCCGATCGTTGTCAGAAGTAAGTTGGCCGCAGTGTTATCACTCATGGTTATGGCAGCACTGCATAAT
TCTCTTACTGTCATGCCATCCGTAAGATGCTTTTCTGTGACTGGTGAGTACTCAACCAAGTCATTCTGAG
AATAGTGTATGCGGCGACCGAGTTGCTCTTGCCCGGCGTCAATACGGGATAATACCGCGCCACATAGCAG
AACTTTAAAAGTGCTCATCATTGGAAAACGTTCTTCGGGGCGAAAACTCTCAAGGATCTTACCGCTGTTG
AGATCCAGTTCGATGTAACCCACTCGTGCACCCAACTGATCTTCAGCATCTTTTACTTTCACCAGCGTTT
CTGGGTGAGCAAAAACAGGAAGGCAAAATGCCGCAAAAAAGGGAATAAGGGCGACACGGAAATGTTGAAT
ACTCATACTCTTCCTTTTTCAATATTATTGAAGCATTTATCAGGGTTATTGTCTCATGAGCGGATACATA
TTTGAATGTATTTAGAAAAATAAACAAATAGGGGTTCCGCGCACATTTCCCCGAAAAGTGCCACCTGAAC
GAAGCATCTGTGCTTCATTTTGTAGAACAAAAATGCAACGCGAGAGCGCTAATTTTTCAAACAAAGAATC
TGAGCTGCATTTTTACAGAACAGAAATGCAACGCGAAAGCGCTATTTTACCAACGAAGAATCTGTGCTTC
ATTTTTGTAAAACAAAAATGCAACGCGAGAGCGCTAATTTTTCAAACAAAGAATCTGAGCTGCATTTTTA
CAGAACAGAAATGCAACGCGAGAGCGCTATTTTACCAACAAAGAATCTATACTTCTTTTTTGTTCTACAA
AAATGCATCCCGAGAGCGCTATTTTTCTAACAAAGCATCTTAGATTACTTTTTTTCTCCTTTGTGCGCTC
TATAATGCAGTCTCTTGATAACTTTTTGCACTGTAGGTCCGTTAAGGTTAGAAGAAGGCTACTTTGGTGT
CTATTTTCTCTTCCATAAAAAAAGCCTGACTCCACTTCCCGCGTTTACTGATTACTAGCGAAGCTGCGGG
TGCATTTTTTCAAGATAAAGGCATCCCCGATTATATTCTATACCGATGTGGATTGCGCATACTTTGTGAA
CAGAAAGTGATAGCGTTGATGATTCTTCATTGGTCAGAAAATTATGAACGGTTTCTTCTATTTTGTCTCT
ATATACTACGTATAGGAAATGTTTACATTTTCGTATTGTTTTCGATTCACTCTATGAATAGTTCTTACTA
CAATTTTTTTGTCTAAAGAGTAATACTAGAGATAAACATAAAAAATGTAGAGGTCGAGTTTAGATGCAAG
TTCAAGGAGCGAAAGGTGGATGGGTAGGTTATATAGGGATATAGCACAGAGATATATAGCAAAGAGATAC
TTTTGAGCAATGTTTGTGGAAGCGGTATTCGCAATATTTTAGTAGCTCGTTACAGTCCGGTGCGTTTTTG
GTTTTTTGAAAGTGCGTCTTCAGAGCGCTTTTGGTTTTCAAAAGCGCTCTGAAGTTCCTATACTTTCTAG
AGAATAGGAACTTCGGAATAGGAACTTCAAAGCGTTTCCGAAAACGAGCGCTTCCGAAAATGCAACGCGA
GCTGCGCACATACAGCTCACTGTTCACGTCGCACCTATATCTGCGTGTTGCCTGTATATATATATACATG
AGAAGAACGGCATAGTGCGTGTTTATGCTTAAATGCGTACTTATATGCGTCTATTTATGTAGGATGAAAG
GTAGTCTAGTACCTCCTGTGATATTATCCCATTCCATGCGGGGTATCGTATGCTTCCTTCAGCACTACCC
TTTAGCTGTTCTATATGCTGCCACTCCTCAATTGGATTAGTCTCATCCTTCAATGCTATCATTTCCTTTG
ATATTGGATCATACTAAGAAACCATTATTATCATGACATTAACCTATAAAAATAGGCGTATCACGAGGCC
CTTTCGTCTCGCGCGTTTCGGTGATGACGGTGAAAACCTCTGACACATGCAGCTCCCGGAGACGGTCACA
GCTTGTCTGTAAGCGGATGCCGGGAGCAGACAAGCCCGTCAGGGCGCGTCAGCGGGTGTTGGCGGGTGTC
GGGGCTGGCTTAACTATGCGGCATCAGAGCAGATTGTACTGAGAGTG
Features (pLannotate 1.2.2; 20 found; start..end, strand, type, name):
     12..1378    +  gene           hphMX6 (fragment): yeast selectable marker conferring hygromycin resistance
   1384..1612    +  terminator     CYC1 terminator (fragment): S. cerevisiae CYC1; transcription terminator for CYC1
   1613..1661    +  misc_feature   bom (fragment): basis of mobility region from pBR322
   1689..2117    -  rep_origin     f1 ori (sequence partly withheld): f1 bacteriophage origin of replication; arrow indicates direction of (+) strand synthesis
   2121..2276    -  CDS            lacZα (fragment): LacZα fragment of β-galactosidase; lacZ fragment
   2284..2302    +  promoter       T7 promoter: promoter for bacteriophage T7 RNA polymerase
   2317..2336    -  terminator     SUP4 terminator: transcription terminator for the S. cerevisiae SUP4 tRNA gene
   2341..2415    -  misc_RNA       gRNA scaffold: guide RNA scaffold for the Streptococcus pyogenes CRISPR/Cas9 system
   2436..2704    -  promoter       SNR52 promoter: promoter for the S. cerevisiae small nucleolar RNA gene SNR52
   2723..2741    -  promoter       T3 promoter: promoter for bacteriophage T3 RNA polymerase
   2786..2802    -  protein_bind   lac operator: The lac repressor binds to the lac operator to inhibit transcription in E. coli. This inhibition can be relieved by adding lactose or isopropyl-β-D-thiogalactopyranoside (IPTG). lac repressor encoded by lacI
   2810..2840    -  promoter       lac promoter: promoter for the E. coli lac operon
   2855..2876    -  protein_bind   CAP binding site: CAP binding activates transcription in the presence of cAMP. E. coli catabolite activator protein
   2889..2981    -  CDS            lacI (fragment): lac repressor; lacI; The lac repressor binds to the lac operator to inhibit transcription in E. coli. This inhibition can be relieved by adding lactose or isopropyl-β-D-thiogalactopyranoside (IPTG).
   3164..3752    -  rep_origin     ori: high-copy-number ColE1/pMB1/pBR322/pUC origin of replication
   3923..4783    -  CDS            AmpR: β-lactamase; bla; confers resistance to ampicillin, carbenicillin, and related antibiotics
   4784..4888    -  promoter       AmpR promoter: bla
   4915..6257    -  rep_origin     2μ ori: yeast 2μ plasmid origin of replication
   6325..6360    +  CDS            rop (fragment): Rop protein, which maintains plasmids at low copy number; rop
   6462..2       +  misc_feature   bom (fragment) (across the origin): basis of mobility region from pBR322
