[The description below was written by a language model from this plasmid's Addgene catalogue record and pLannotate feature annotations shown in this document.]
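Description:
gRNA-ura-HYB is a yeast–E. coli shuttle plasmid built on the pRS42H backbone that delivers a single guide RNA targeting the Saccharomyces cerevisiae URA3 locus for Cas9-mediated deletion. In bacteria it is maintained at high copy through a ColE1/pUC-type origin and selected with ampicillin via the β-lactamase gene. In yeast it replicates episomally from the 2μ origin, giving multicopy maintenance, and is selected with hygromycin through an hphMX-type cassette followed by a CYC1 terminator fragment. A dominant drug marker does not require any pre-existing auxotrophy, which fits the associated work on an industrial polyploid strain. An f1 origin and remnants of the lacZα/lac promoter cloning region, flanked by T7 and T3 promoters, are carried over from the pRS-series backbone. The short bom, rop and lacI fragments in the annotation appear to be backbone vestiges rather than functional elements.

The payload is a synthetic gBlock-derived cassette of roughly 300 bp cloned between the SacI and KpnI sites, both of which are retained. It consists of the SNR52 small nucleolar RNA promoter, a 20-nt URA3-directed spacer, the Streptococcus pyogenes gRNA scaffold and the SUP4 tRNA terminator. This RNA polymerase III arrangement is widely used in yeast to produce guide transcripts with defined ends and without capping or polyadenylation. The plasmid encodes no Cas9, so the nuclease must be supplied from another construct or the host strain; the record does not describe a repair template. According to the record, it is used to disrupt URA3 and was part of a set for generating auxotrophic mutants of an industrial polyploid S. cerevisiae strain. The sequenced record is 6,504 nt, a few bases shorter than the catalogued 6,509 bp.
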