Addgene plasmid #64330: gRNA-ura-HYB
Purpose: ura3 deletion gRNA cassette carried by pRS42H
Depositing lab: Yong-Su Jin. Depositing organization: University of Illinois at Urbana-Champaign. Publication: Construction of a quadruple auxotrophic mutant of an industrial polyploid saccharomyces cerevisiae strain by using RNA-guided Cas9 nuclease. Zhang GC, Kong II, Kim H, Liu JJ, Cate JH, Jin YS. Appl Environ Microbiol. 2014 Dec;80(24):7694-701. doi: 10.1128/AEM.02310-14. Epub 2014 Oct 3. PubMed 25281382.
Backbone
  Vector backbone: pRS42H
  Backbone size w/o insert (bp): 6217
  Total vector size (bp): 6509
  Vector type: Yeast Expression
  Selectable markers: Hygromycin
Growth in bacteria
  Bacterial resistance: Ampicillin, 100 μg/mL
  Growth temperature: 37°C
  Growth strain: DH5alpha
  Growth instructions: Top10 also works
  Copy number: High Copy
Gene/Insert
  Gene/Insert name: gBlock product of ura3 deletion gRNA cassette
  gRNA/shRNA sequence: gagtaaaaaattgtacttgg
  Species: Synthetic
  Cloning method: Restriction Enzyme; 5′ cloning site SacI (not destroyed); 3′ cloning site KpnI (not destroyed)
  Sequencing primers: 5′ M13F; 3′ M13R
Terms and licenses: Academic/Nonprofit Terms; Industry Terms: Not Available to Industry
How to cite: gRNA-ura-HYB was a gift from Yong-Su Jin (Addgene plasmid # 64330 ; http://n2t.net/addgene:64330 ; RRID:Addgene_64330)
