>Addgene plasmid #64330 | gRNA-ura-HYB | depositor partial sequence | sequence record 107996 | gBlock product of ura3 deletion gRNA cassette
TCTTTGAAAAGATAATGTATGATTATGCTTTCACTCATATTTATACAGAAACTTGATGTTTTCTTTCGAG
TATATACAAGGTGATTACATGTACGTTTGAAGTACAACTCTAGATTTTGTAGTGCCCTCTTGGGCTAGCG
GTAAAGGTGCGCATTTTTTCACACCCTACAATGTTCTGTTCAAAAGATTTTGGTCAAACGCTGTAGAAGT
GAAAGTTGGTGCGCATGTTTCGGCGTTCGAAACTTCTCCGCAGTGAAAGATAAATGATCGAGTAAAAAAT
TGTACTTGGGTTTTAGAGCTAGAAATAGCAAGTTAAAATAAGGCTAGTCCGTTATCAACTTGAAAAAGTG
GCACCGAGTCGGTGGTGCTTTTTTTGTTTTTTATGTCT
