>Addgene plasmid #64330 | gRNA-ura-HYB | addgene partial sequence | sequence record 110949 | pUC-4 5'-CAGTGAGCGAGGAAGCGGAAGAGCGCCCAA-3'
GCAAACCGCCTCTCCCCGCGCGTTGGCCGATTCATTAATGCAGCTGGCACGACAGGTTTCCCGACTGGAA
AGCGGGCAGTGAGCGCAACGCAATTAATGTGAGTTAGCTCACTCATTAGGCACCCCAGGCTTTACACTTT
ATGCTTCCGGCTCGTATGTTGTGTGGAATTGTGAGCGGATAACAATTTCACACAGGAAACAGCTATGACC
ATGATTACGCCAAGCGCGCAATTAACCCTCACTAAAGGGAACAAAAGCTGGAGCTCTCTTTGAAAAGATA
ATGTATGATTATGCTTTCACTCATATTTATACAGAAACTTGATGTTTTCTTTCGAGTATATACAAGGTGA
TTACATGTACGTTTGAAGTACAACTCTAGATTTTGTAGTGCCCTCTTGGGCTAGCGGTAAAGGTGCGCAT
TTTTTCACACCCTACAATGTTCTGTTCAAAAGATTTTGGTCAAACGCTGTAGAAGTGAAAGTTGGTGCGC
ATGTTTCGGCGTTCGAAACTTCTCCGCAGTGAAAGATAAATGATCGAGTAAAAAATTGTACTTGGGTTTT
AGAGCTAGAAATAGCAAGTTAAAATAAGGCTAGTCCGTTATCAACTTGAAAAAGTGGCACCGAGTCGGTG
GTGCTTTTTTTGTTTTTTATGTCTGGTACCCAATTCGCCCTATAGTGAGTCGTATTACGCGCGCTCACTG
GCCGTCGTTTTACAACGTCGTGACTGGGAAAACCCTGGCGTTACCCAACTTAATCGCCTTGCAGCACATC
CCCCTTTCGCCAGCTGGCGTAATAGCGAAGAGGCCCGCACCGATCGCCCTTCCCAACAGTTGCGCAGCCT
GAATGGCGAATGG
[124 nt withheld, positions 854-977]
CGCCGGCTTTCCCCGTCAAGCTCTAA
