>Addgene plasmid #64330 | gRNA-ura-HYB | addgene partial sequence | sequence record 110952 | pRSII-F1 5'-CGGCATCAGAGCAGATTGTAC-3'
CCAGAATACCCTCCTTGACAGTCTTGACGTGCGCAGCTCAGGGGCATGATGTGACTGTCGCCCGTACATT
TAGCCCATACATCCCCATGTATAATCATTTGCATCCATACATTTTGATGGCCGCACGGCGCGAAGCAAAA
ATTACGGCTCCTCGCTGCGGACCTGCGAGCAGGGAAACGCTCCCCTCACAGACGCGTTGAATTGTCCCCA
CGCCGCGCCCCTGTAGAGAAATATAAAAGGTTAGGATTTGCCACTGAGGTTCTTCTTTCATATACTTCCT
TTTAAAATCTTGCTAGGATACAGTTCTCACATCACATCCGAACATAAACAACCATGGGTAAAAAGCCTGA
ACTCACCGCGACGTCTGTCGAGAAGTTTCTGATCGAAAAGTTCGACAGCGTCTCCGACCTGATGCAGCTC
TCGGAGGGCGAAGAATCTCGTGCTTTCAGCTTCGATGTAGGAGGGCGTGGATATGTCCTGCGGGTAAATA
GCTGCGCCGATGGTTTCTACAAAGATCGTTATGTTTATCGGCACTTTGCATCGGCCGCGCTCCCGATTCC
GGAAGTGCTTGACATTGGGGAATTCAGCGAGAGCCTGACCTATTGCATCTCCCGCCGTGCACAGGGTGTC
ACGTTGCAAGACCTGCCTGAAACCGAACTGCCCGCTGTTCTGCAGCCGGTCGCGGAGGCCATGGATGCGA
TCGCTGCGGCCGATCTTAGCCAGACGAGCGGGTTCGGCCCATTCGGACCGCAAGGAATCGGTCAATACAC
TACATGGCGTGATTTCATATGCGCGATTGCTGATCCCCATGTGTATCACTGGCAAACTGTGATGGACGAC
ACCGTCAGTGCGTCCGTCGCGCAGGCTCTCGATGAGCTGATGCTTTGGGCCGAG
